Addgene plasmid #70890: pFOSGE_COF2B05
Purpose: Gateway entry clone
Depositing lab: Alexander Stark. Depositing organization: Research Institute of Molecular Pathology (IMP). Publication: Transcriptional regulators form diverse groups with context-dependent regulatory functions. Stampfel G, Kazmar T, Frank O, Wienerroither S, Reiter F, Stark A. Nature. 2015 Nov 9. doi: 10.1038/nature15545. PubMed 26550828.
Backbone
  Vector backbone: pDONR221
  Backbone manufacturer: Invitrogen
  Backbone size w/o insert (bp): 4762
  Vector type: Gateway entry vector
Growth in bacteria
  Bacterial resistance: Kanamycin, 50 μg/mL
  Growth temperature: 37°C
  Growth strain: DH5alpha
  Copy number: High Copy
Gene/Insert
  Gene/Insert name: CG15097 (alt names: FBgn0034396; CG15097, FBtr0086631)
  Species: D. melanogaster (fly)
  Insert size (bp): 1851
  Entrez Gene: CG15097 (a.k.a. Dm.CG15097, Dmel\CG15097)
  Cloning method: Gateway Cloning
  Sequencing primers: 5′ M13-F20; 3′ M13R
Terms and licenses: Academic/Nonprofit Terms; Industry Terms: Not Available to Industry
How to cite: pFOSGE_COF2B05 was a gift from Alexander Stark (Addgene plasmid # 70890 ; http://n2t.net/addgene:70890 ; RRID:Addgene_70890)
