[The description below was written by a language model from this plasmid's Addgene catalogue record.]
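Description:
pFOSGE_COF2B05 is a Gateway entry clone built on the Invitrogen pDONR221 donor backbone and carrying the Drosophila melanogaster gene CG15097 (FlyBase gene FBgn0034396, transcript FBtr0086631) as an insert of about 1.85 kb. It is a purely bacterial cloning plasmid, propagated at high copy number in standard E. coli and selected with kanamycin. The insert was introduced by Gateway recombination. In a pDONR221-derived entry clone this normally means that a BP reaction has replaced the donor vector's counter-selectable cassette with the gene of interest, leaving it flanked by attL recombination sites. The record supplies no feature table, so the exact site arrangement, the insert boundaries and the presence or absence of a stop codon are not stated. M13 forward and reverse primer sites on either side of the cloning region allow the insert to be verified by sequencing.

As an entry vector, the plasmid has no promoter intended to express the insert, and no tags or reporters are recorded. Its role is to act as a shuttle: an LR recombination reaction transfers the CG15097 sequence, in a defined orientation and reading frame, into any compatible Gateway destination vector that provides the promoter, fusion partners and host-specific elements needed for a given experiment. The clone is associated with a study of how transcriptional regulators fall into groups with context-dependent regulatory functions, and its name suggests it belongs to a larger arrayed collection of fly factor clones. The record does not describe the function of CG15097 or the specific destination vectors used.
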