>Addgene plasmid #70890 | pFOSGE_COF2B05 | depositor partial sequence | sequence record 126832 | insert
ATGTTTCTGCCCGTGAAATCCAATCATTCCGGCGAGGCGAGTGGCAACAACGAAGATGTCACCACCACCA
GCAACAATTCCACACAGACGCCCAGCGATCTGAGCCCACCGGGACCCAATGAAGAGGTACTGCCCCAGGC
GCATCACCAGAATCCGGGCCACTGCATCGCCTCCTTTGCAGCCATCAACCAGATGAGGAACAATGCGCAG
CTATGCGATGTGCGCCTGGAAGTGGGCGGCGACACCATCAATGCCCATCGAGTGGTTCTGGCCTCCGTAT
CGCCCTATTTCTATGCGATGTTCAACGACGACATGCTGGAGCGCACTCAGGGATTAGTCCGGCTGCACGA
CGTGGACAGCTCAGCGCTGCGGCAGCTGATCGATTACACCTACACCGGCGAGATCACGATCACCGAGCAG
AACGTACAGGTGCTGCTGCCCGCGTCCGGACTGCTGCAGATGCACTCGGTGCGGGATGCCTGCTGTAAGT
TCTTGCTGCGCCAGCTGCATCCTTCCAACTGCTTGGGCATACGCAGCTTCGCAGATGCCCACTCCTGCAA
GGAGCTGCACACGCGGTCGCATAAGTACGCCCTGCAGAACTTCCAGCAGGTTGTGGGTACCGAGGAGTTC
CTGCTGCTGCCGTTCGAGGAGGTTCGCGAGCTGATCTCCAACAGCCAGCTGAACATCAGCTCCGAGGAGC
GAGTCTTTGCCGCCGTCATCAATTGGGTGAAACATGACCTGCCCACACGAAGACTCCACATTGCCGAGTT
GATGTCAAACGTCAGACTGCCGCTGGTGAGCAGGGATTTCCTCATGAGCTGCGTGGAAACGGAGACCCTC
ATGCGCGATGACTCCGAGTGCAAGGAGCTGCTGCTGGAAGCCATGAAGTACCATTTGCTTCCGGAGCAGC
GCAGCATAATGGGCAGCCAGCGAACCCAGGAGCGTCGTCCGGAGGGCATGAAACCCTACGTATTTGCGGT
GGGAGGAGGCAGTCTCTTCGCCATTCACAACGAGTGCGAGGTGTACAATCCGCGCTCTAACTCTTGGAGT
CCAGTGGCACCAATGTTGTGGCGACGATCTCGATCCGGAGTAACATCCCTGCACAAGCAGTTGTATGTGG
TCGGCGGCTACGATGGAGTCAGTGATCTGGCCACGGCGGAGAGCTACAATCCTCTGACCAACAAGTGGAG
CAACATCACCCCAATGGGTACGAAACGTAGCTGTCTGGGCATCTGCTCCTACGATGCCTTGATCTACGTT
TGTGGCGGTTACGATGGCGCCTCCTGTCTGAGCAGCATGGAGCGCTATGATCCGCTCACAGGCATCTGGA
GCTCCTGTCCGGCGATGAGCACAAGGAGAAGGTACTGCCGACTGGCTGTGCTGGAAAATTGCATCTACAG
TCTGGGCGGCTTCGATTCAACCAACTACCAGTCGAGCGTGGAGCGGTTTGATCCCAGAGTGGGTCGCTGG
CAACCGGTGCCAAGCATGTCGGCACGCAGGAGCAGCTGCGGCGTCGCCTCCACCGACGGGCATCTGTATT
GCATTGGTGGTAATGATGGCACCATGTGCATGTCCAGCGGAGAGCGATTCAGTTTGCGCAGGAACAGCTG
GGAACCCATCGCAGCAATGCACTCGCGAAGATCCACCCATGAAGTGGTTGAGGTGGAGGGTGCCCTCTTC
GCCTTGGGCGGCAACGATGGCAGCTCTTCGCTCAACTCCGTGGAGCGATACGATACGCGGCTAAACAAGT
GGAGCGTGGTCAACGCCATGGTGGCTCGACGCAGCTCCGTCGGCGCCGCCGTCTTGGAGTGCTTCCATCT
GGAGCGTGGACTGGTGCAGACGACGAACTTA
