>Addgene plasmid #70890 | pFOSGE_COF2B05 | addgene partial sequence | sequence record 130337 | M13-F20 5'-TGTAAAACGACGGCCAGT-3'
ATTTTATTTTGACTGATAGTGACCTGTTTCGTTGCAACAAATTGATGAGCAATGCTTTTTTATAATGCCA
ACTTTGTACAAAAAAGCAGGCTTCATGTTTCTGCCCGTGAAATCCAATCATTCCGGCGAGGCGAGTGGCA
ACAACGAAGATGTCACCACCACCAGCAACAATTCCACACAGACGCCCAGCGATCTGAGCCCACCGGGACC
CAATGAAGAGGTACTGCCCCAGGCGCATCACCAGAATCCGGGCCACTGCATCGCCTCCTTTGCAGCCATC
AACCAGATGAGGAACAATGCGCAGCTATGCGATGTGCGCCTGGAAGTGGGCGGCGACACCATCAATGCCC
ATCGAGTGGTTCTGGCCTCCGTATCGCCCTATTTCTATGCGATGTTCAACGACGACATGCTGGAGCGCAC
TCAGGGATTAGTCCGGCTGCACGACGTGGACAGCTCAGCGCTGCGGCAGCTGATCGATTACACCTACACC
GGCGAGATCACGATCACCGAGCAGAACGTACAGGTGCTGCTGCCCGCGTCCGGACTGCTGCAGATGCACT
CGGTGCGGGATGCCTGCTGTAAGTTCTTGCTGCGCCAGCTGCATCCTTCCAACTGCTTGGGCATACGCAG
CTTCGCAGATGCCCACTCCTGCAAGGAGCTGCACACGCGGTCGCATAAGTACGCCCTGCAGAACTTCCAG
CAGGTTGTGGGTACCGAGGAGTTCCTGCTGCTGCCGTTCGAGGAGGTTCGCGAGCTGATCTCCAACAGCC
AGCTGAACATCAGCTCCGAGGAGCGAGTCTTTGCCGCCGTCATCAATTGGGTGAAACATGACCTGCCCAC
ACGAAGACTCCACATTGCCGAGTTGATGTCAAACGTCAGACTGCCGCTG
